>Addgene plasmid #11356 | pRST7-ER beta (long) | addgene partial sequence | sequence record 18233 | T7 5'-TAATACGACTCACTATAGGG-3'
CGCTCGGTCTTTAAAAGGAAGAAGGGGCTTATCGTTAAGTCGCTTGTGATCTTTTCAGTTTCTCCAGCTG
CTGGCTTTTTGGACACCCACTCCCCCGCCAGGAGGCAGTTGCAAGCGCGGAGGCTGCGAGAAATAACTGC
CTCTTGAAACTTGCAGGGCGAAGAGCAGGCGGCGAGCGCTGGGCCGGGGAGGGACCACCCGAGCTGCGAC
GGGCTCTGGGGCTGCGGGGCAGGGCTGGCGCCCGGAGCCTGAGCTGCAGGAGGTGCGCTCGCTTTCCTCA
ACAGGTGGCGGCGGGGCGCGCGCCGGGAGACCCCCCCTAATGCGGGAAAAGCACGTGTCCGCATTTTAGA
GAAGGCAAGGCCGGTGTGTTTATCTGCAAGCCATTATACTTGCCCACGAATCTTTGAGAACATTATAATG
ACCTTTGTGCCTCTTCTTGCAAGGTGTTTTCTCAGCTGTTATCTCAAGACATGGATATAAAAAACTCACC
ATCTAGCCTTAATTCTCCTTCCTCCTACAACTGCAGTCAATCCATCTTACCCCTGGAGCACGGCTCCATA
TACATACCTTCCTCCTATGTAGACAGCCACCATGAATATCCAGCCATGACATTCTATAGCCCTGCTGTGA
TGAATTACAGCATTCCCAGCAATGTCACTAACTTGGA
