[The description below was written by a language model from this plasmid's Addgene catalogue record.]
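Description:
pRST7-ER beta (long) is a mammalian expression plasmid built on the pRST7 backbone (about 5.4 kb without insert) that carries the long form of human estrogen receptor beta, encoded by ESR2 (also known as NR3A2). The roughly 1.6 kb ER beta coding insert was placed into the vector by restriction cloning between a HindIII site at the 5′ end and an XbaI site at the 3′ end. Both sites remain intact, so the insert can be excised or transferred to another vector. The plasmid is maintained in E. coli as a high-copy replicon under ampicillin selection.

The record does not state which promoter drives receptor expression in mammalian cells, and it lists no epitope tags, reporters, fusion partners or mammalian selection marker, so the insert appears to be an untagged receptor as far as the fields show. A T7 primer is given for sequencing from the 5′ side, which indicates that a T7 promoter sequence lies upstream of the insert. Such an element could in principle also support in vitro transcription, although the record does not say so. No feature table is provided, so the origin of replication and other backbone elements cannot be described in detail.

The associated study examined how ER beta modulates ER alpha transcriptional activity and shapes cellular responses to estrogens and antiestrogens. This points to the plasmid's use for transfecting cultured mammalian cells to supply ER beta, for example in transcriptional assays of ligand response.
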