Addgene plasmid #11356: pRST7-ER beta (long)
Depositing lab: Donald McDonnell. Publication: The estrogen receptor beta-isoform (ERbeta) of the human estrogen receptor modulates ERalpha transcriptional activity and is a key regulator of the cellular response to estrogens and antiestrogens. Hall JM, McDonnell DP. Endocrinology. 1999 Dec . 140(12):5566-78. 10.1210/endo.140.12.7179 PubMed 10579320.
Backbone
  Vector backbone: pRST7
  Backbone size w/o insert (bp): 5400
  Vector type: Mammalian Expression
Growth in bacteria
  Bacterial resistance: Ampicillin, 100 μg/mL
  Growth temperature: 37°C
  Growth strain: DH5alpha
  Copy number: High Copy
Gene/Insert
  Gene/Insert name: ER beta long (alt name: ER)
  Species: H. sapiens (human)
  Insert size (bp): 1590
  Entrez Gene: ESR2 (a.k.a. ER-BETA, ESR-BETA, ESRB, ESTRB, Erb, NR3A2, ODG8)
  Cloning method: Restriction Enzyme; 5′ cloning site HindIII (not destroyed); 3′ cloning site XbaI (not destroyed)
  Sequencing primers: 5′ T7
Terms and licenses: Academic/Nonprofit Terms; Industry Terms: Not Available to Industry
How to cite: pRST7-ER beta (long) was a gift from Donald McDonnell (Addgene plasmid # 11356 ; http://n2t.net/addgene:11356 ; RRID:Addgene_11356)
